>Addgene plasmid #26627 | pLKO.1 RagB shRNA #1 | addgene partial sequence | sequence record 32837 | 26627 with LKO1-5
CTTGGCTTTATATATCTTGTGGAAGGACGAAACACCGGCGGGACAACATCTTCCGAAATCTCGAGATTTC
GGAAGATGTTGTCCCGTTTTTGAATTCTCGACCTCGAGACAAATGGCAGTATTCATCCACAATTTTAAAA
GAAAAGGGGGGATTGGGGGGTACAGTGCAGGGGAAAGAATAGTAGACATAATAGCAACAGACATACAAAC
TAAAGAATTACAAAAACAAATTACAAAAATTCAAAATTTTCGGGTTTATTACAGGGACAGCAGAGATCCA
CTTTGGCCGCGGCTCGAGGGGGTTGGGGTTGCGCCTTTTCCAAGGCAGCCCTGGGTTTGCGCAGGGACGC
GGCTGCTCTGGGCGTGGTTCCGGGAAACGCAGCGGCGCCGACCCTGGGTCTCGCACATTCTTCACGTCCG
TTCGCAGCGTCACCCGGATCTTCGCCGCTACCCTTGTGGGCCCCCCGGCGACGCTTCCTGCTCCGCCCCT
AAGTCGGGAAGGTTCCTTGCGGTTCGCGGCGTGCCGGACGTGACAAACGGAAGCCGCACGTCTCACTAGT
ACCCTCGCAGACGGACAGCGCCAGGGAGCAATGGCAGCGCGCCGACCGCGATGGGCTGTGGCCAATAGCG
GCTGCTCA
