[The description below was written by a language model from this plasmid's Addgene catalogue record.]
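Description:
pLKO.1 RagB shRNA #1 is a lentiviral RNAi plasmid built on the pLKO.1 puro backbone (about 7 kb without insert) and designed to knock down human RagB (gene symbol RRAGB), one of the Rag family small GTPases. The insert is a short hairpin RNA cassette cloned by restriction digestion between the AgeI and EcoRI sites of the backbone; the record does not say whether these sites survive cloning. The hairpin's target sequence was taken from the RNAi Consortium's design collection. The record does not list the promoter or provide a feature table. The pLKO.1 design generally places the hairpin downstream of a human U6 RNA polymerase III promoter, within a transfer cassette flanked by lentiviral long terminal repeats that allow packaging and integration when helper plasmids are supplied in trans.

In bacteria the plasmid is maintained at high copy under ampicillin selection, and a recombination-deficient strain (Stbl3) is recorded as the growth host, as is typical for repeat-containing lentiviral vectors. In mammalian cells, puromycin resistance allows selection of transduced or transfected populations, so that stable knockdown lines can be established.

The construct is associated with work showing that the Rag GTPases bind raptor and mediate amino acid signalling to mTORC1, so its expected use is loss-of-function analysis of RagB in human cells, for example testing how RagB depletion affects mTORC1 activation by amino acids. The "#1" in the name suggests it is one of several independent hairpins against the same gene, though the record describes only this one.
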