Addgene plasmid #26627: pLKO.1 RagB shRNA #1
Depositing lab: David Sabatini. Depositing organization: Whitehead Institute for Biomedical Research. Publication: The Rag GTPases bind raptor and mediate amino acid signaling to mTORC1. Sancak Y, Peterson TR, Shaul YD, Lindquist RA, Thoreen CC, Bar-Peled L, Sabatini DM. Science. 2008 Jun 13. 320(5882):1496-501. 10.1126/science.1157535 PubMed 18497260.
Backbone
  Vector backbone: pLKO.1 puro
  Backbone manufacturer: Available at Addgene (#8453)
  Backbone size w/o insert (bp): 7000
  Vector type: Mammalian Expression, Lentiviral, RNAi
  Selectable markers: Puromycin
Growth in bacteria
  Bacterial resistance: Ampicillin, 100 μg/mL
  Growth temperature: 37°C
  Growth strain: Stbl3
  Copy number: High Copy
Gene/Insert
  Gene/Insert name: RagB shRNA (alt name: RagB)
  Species: H. sapiens (human)
  Entrez Gene: RRAGB (a.k.a. RAGB, bA465E19.1)
  Cloning method: Restriction Enzyme; 5′ cloning site AgeI (unknown if destroyed); 3′ cloning site EcoRI (unknown if destroyed)
  Sequencing primers: 5′ LKO.1 5'
Terms and licenses: Academic/Nonprofit Terms; Industry Terms: Not Available to Industry
Depositor comments: shRNA directed against RagB. Target sequence: 5'-CGGGACAACATCTTCCGAAAT-3'. Sequence from the website of the RNAi consortium at the Broad institute.
How to cite: pLKO.1 RagB shRNA #1 was a gift from David Sabatini (Addgene plasmid # 26627 ; http://n2t.net/addgene:26627 ; RRID:Addgene_26627)
